Addgene plasmid #156794: pD649-HAsp-FGFR4-Fc(DAPA)-AviTag-6xHis
Purpose: Mammalian expression of cell-surface protein extracellular domain fused to Fc(DAPA)-Avi-6xHis. Protein is secreted from cells.
Depositing lab: Chris Garcia. Depositing organization: Stanford University. Publication: A Human IgSF Cell-Surface Interactome Reveals a Complex Network of Protein-Protein Interactions. Wojtowicz WM, Vielmetter J, Fernandes RA, Siepe DH, Eastman CL, Chisholm GB, Cox S, Klock H, Anderson PW, Rue SM, Miller JJ, Glaser SM, Bragstad ML, Vance J, Lam AW, Lesley SA, Zinn K, Garcia KC. Cell. 2020 Aug 20;182(4):1027-1043.e17. doi: 10.1016/j.cell.2020.07.025. PubMed 32822567.
Backbone
  Vector backbone: pD649
  Backbone size w/o insert (bp): 6106
  Vector type: Mammalian Expression
Growth in bacteria
  Bacterial resistance: Ampicillin, 100 μg/mL
  Growth temperature: 37°C
  Growth strain: DH5alpha
  Copy number: High Copy
Gene/Insert
  Gene/Insert name: FGFR4
  Species: H. sapiens (human)
  Insert size (bp): 1044
  Mutation: Fc region of human IgG contains D265A and P329A mutations (DAPA)
  Entrez Gene: FGFR4 (a.k.a. CD334, JTK2, TKF)
  Promoter: CMV/SP6
  Tag / fusion protein: Fc(DAPA)-AviTag-6xHis (C terminal on backbone)
  Cloning method: Restriction Enzyme; 5′ cloning site GCGGCCGC (not destroyed); 3′ cloning site GGCGCGCC (not destroyed)
  Sequencing primers: 5′ ATTTAGGTGACACTATAG; 3′ CACGTACCAGTTGAACTTCACC
Resource information
  A portion of this plasmid was derived from a plasmid made by: synthesis by ThermoFisher
Terms and licenses: Academic/Nonprofit Terms; Industry Terms: Not Available to Industry
Depositor comments: Some plasmids in this collection may have an IS4-like element ISVsa5 family transposase upstream of the CMV promoter.
How to cite: pD649-HAsp-FGFR4-Fc(DAPA)-AviTag-6xHis was a gift from Chris Garcia (Addgene plasmid # 156794 ; http://n2t.net/addgene:156794 ; RRID:Addgene_156794)
