[The description below was written by a language model from this plasmid's Addgene catalogue record and pLannotate feature annotations shown in this document.]
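Description:
pD649-HAsp-FGFR4-Fc(DAPA)-AviTag-6xHis is a mammalian expression plasmid of about 7.15 kb, built on the pD649 backbone, for producing the extracellular domain of human FGFR4 as a secreted Fc fusion protein. It is maintained in E. coli at high copy through a ColE1/pUC-type origin and selected with ampicillin via a β-lactamase gene. The annotated sequence also shows an SV40 promoter/EM7 promoter unit driving a puromycin N-acetyltransferase coding region followed by an SV40 polyadenylation signal, which could allow puromycin selection in mammalian cells. Short annotated fragments of KanR, lacZα, ble and the f1 origin appear to be non-functional remnants.

The expression cassette uses the CMV enhancer and immediate early promoter, followed by a piece of CMV intron A and an SP6 promoter that can support in vitro transcription and serves as a sequencing primer site. The open reading frame starts with a leader peptide: the plasmid name indicates an HA signal peptide, although the automated annotation matched a fragment of a mouse IgH signal sequence in this position. Next comes the roughly 1 kb FGFR4 ectodomain, cloned between retained NotI and AscI sites so that the insert is exchangeable. It is fused at its C terminus to a human IgG Fc region (matched to IGHG4 by the annotation tool) carrying the D265A and P329A (DAPA) substitutions, which are generally used to reduce Fc effector binding. An AviTag for site-specific enzymatic biotinylation and a 6xHis tag for affinity purification follow, and a bGH polyadenylation signal ends the unit.

The plasmid belongs to a collection made for a human IgSF cell-surface protein interaction screen. The depositor notes that some members of the collection may carry an IS4-like transposase insertion upstream of the CMV promoter; none is annotated in this record.
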