Features (pLannotate 1.2.2; 21 found; start..end, strand, type, name):
    119..143     -  CDS            KanR (fragment): aminoglycoside phosphotransferase; aph(3')-Ia; confers resistance to kanamycin
    254..842     +  rep_origin     ori: high-copy-number ColE1/pMB1/pBR322/pUC origin of replication
   1067..1084    +  terminator     rrnB T2 terminator (fragment): transcription terminator T2 from the E. coli rrnB gene
   1109..1128    -  CDS            lacZα (fragment): LacZα fragment of β-galactosidase; lacZ fragment
   1584..1600    +  protein_bind   lac operator: The lac repressor binds to the lac operator to inhibit transcription in E. coli. This inhibition can be relieved by adding lactose or isopropyl-β-D-thiogalactopyranoside (IPTG). lac repressor encoded by lacI
   1843..2146    +  enhancer       CMV enhancer: human cytomegalovirus immediate early enhancer
   2147..2350    +  promoter       CMV promoter: human cytomegalovirus (CMV) immediate early promoter
   2486..2529    +  intron         CMV intron (fragment): modified intron A from human cytomegalovirus
   2581..2599    +  promoter       SP6 promoter: promoter for bacteriophage SP6 RNA polymerase
   2603..2640    +  CDS            IgH signal sequence (fragment): signal sequence from the mouse immunoglobulin heavy chain variable region
   2746..3792    +  CDS            FGFR4 (fragment): FGFR4_HUMAN - Also known as JTK2, TKF. Experimental evidence at protein level: Swiss-Prot protein existence level 1. Tyrosine-protein kinase that acts as cell-surface receptor for fibroblast growth factors and plays a role in the regulation of cell proliferation, differentiation and migration, and in regulation of lipid metabolism, bile acid biosynthesis, glucose uptake, vitamin D metabolism and phosphate homeostasis. Required for normal down- regulation of the expression of CYP7A1, the rate-limiting enzyme in bile acid synthesis, in response to FGF19. Phosphorylates PLCG1 and FRS2. Ligand bin
   3775..4485    +  CDS            IGHG4 (fragment): IGHG4_HUMAN - Experimental evidence at protein level: Swiss-Prot protein existence level 1. Constant region of immunoglobulin heavy chains. Immunoglobulins, also known as antibodies, are membrane-bound or secreted glycoproteins produced by B lymphocytes. In the recognition phase of humoral immunity, the membrane-bound immunoglobulins serve as receptors which, upon binding of a specific antigen, trigger the clonal expansion and differentiation of B lymphocytes into immunoglobulins- secreting plasma cells. Secreted immunoglobulins mediate the effector phase of humoral immunity, which results in
   4700..4811    +  polyA_signal   bGH poly(A) signal: bovine growth hormone polyadenylation signal
   4812..4920    +  rep_origin     f1 ori (fragment): f1 bacteriophage origin of replication; arrow indicates direction of (+) strand synthesis
   4934..5263    +  promoter       SV40 promoter: SV40 enhancer and early promoter
   5311..5358    +  promoter       EM7 promoter: synthetic bacterial promoter&nbsp
   5377..5976    +  CDS            PuroR (fragment): puromycin N-acetyltransferase; pac from Streptomyces; confers resistance to puromycin
   5986..6111    +  CDS            ble (fragment): BLE_KLEPN - Experimental evidence at protein level: Swiss-Prot protein existence level 1. Binding protein with a strong affinity to the bleomycin family of antibiotics. Binds to CL990; an antimitotic-antibiotic compound. From Klebsiella pneumoniae.
   6106..6227    +  polyA_signal   SV40 poly(A) signal: SV40 polyadenylation signal
   6280..7140    -  CDS            AmpR: β-lactamase; bla; confers resistance to ampicillin, carbenicillin, and related antibiotics
   7143..89      -  promoter       AmpR promoter (fragment) (across the origin): bla
>Addgene plasmid #156794 | pD649-HAsp-FGFR4-Fc(DAPA)-AviTag-6xHis | addgene full sequence | sequence record 426816 | Addgene NGS Result
TTTCAATATTATTGAAGCATTTATCAGGGTTATTGTCTCATGAGCGGATACATATTTGAATGTATTTAGA
AAAATAAACAAATAGGGGTCAGTGTTACAACCAATTAACCAATTCTGAACATTATCGCGAGCCCATTTAT
ACCTGAATATGGCTCATAACACCCCTTGCTCATGACCAAAATCCCTTAACGTGAGTTACGCGCGCGTCGT
TCCACTGAGCGTCAGACCCCGTAGAAAAGATCAAAGGATCTTCTTGAGATCCTTTTTTTCTGCGCGTAAT
CTGCTGCTTGCAAACAAAAAAACCACCGCTACCAGCGGTGGTTTGTTTGCCGGATCAAGAGCTACCAACT
CTTTTTCCGAAGGTAACTGGCTTCAGCAGAGCGCAGATACCAAATACTGTTCTTCTAGTGTAGCCGTAGT
TAGCCCACCACTTCAAGAACTCTGTAGCACCGCCTACATACCTCGCTCTGCTAATCCTGTTACCAGTGGC
TGCTGCCAGTGGCGATAAGTCGTGTCTTACCGGGTTGGACTCAAGACGATAGTTACCGGATAAGGCGCAG
CGGTCGGGCTGAACGGGGGGTTCGTGCACACAGCCCAGCTTGGAGCGAACGACCTACACCGAACTGAGAT
ACCTACAGCGTGAGCTATGAGAAAGCGCCACGCTTCCCGAAGGGAGAAAGGCGGACAGGTATCCGGTAAG
CGGCAGGGTCGGAACAGGAGAGCGCACGAGGGAGCTTCCAGGGGGAAACGCCTGGTATCTTTATAGTCCT
GTCGGGTTTCGCCACCTCTGACTTGAGCGTCGATTTTTGTGATGCTCGTCAGGGGGGCGGAGCCTATGGA
AAAACGCCAGCAACGCGGCCTTTTTACGGTTCCTGGCCTTTTGCTGGCCTTTTGCTCACATGTTCTTTCC
TGCGTTATCCCCTGATTCTGTGGATAACCGTATTACCGCCTTTGAGTGAGCTGATACCGCTCGCCGCAGC
CGAACGACCGAGCGCAGCGAGTCAGTGAGCGAGGAAGCGGAAGGCGAGAGTAGGGAACTGCCAGGCATCA
AACTAAGCAGAAGGCCCCTGACGGATGGCCTTTTTGCGTTTCTACAAACTCTTTCTGTGTTGTAAAACGA
CGGCCAGTCTTAAGCTCGGGCCCCCTGGGCGGTTCTGATAACGAGTAATCGTTAATCCGCAAATAACGTA
AAAACCCGCTTCGGCGGGTTTTTTTATGGGGGGAGTTTAGGGAAAGAGCATTTGTCAGAATATTTAAGGG
CGCCTGTCACTTTGCTTGATATATGAGAATTATTTAACCTTATAAATGAGAAAAAAGCAACGCACTTTAA
ATAAGATACGTTGCTTTTTCGATTGATGAACACCTATAATTAAACTATTCATCTATTATTTATGATTTTT
TGTATATACAATATTTCTAGTTTGTTAAAGAGAATTAAGAAAATAAATCTCGAAAATAATAAAGGGAAAA
TCAGTTTTTGATATCAAAATTATACATGTCAACGATAATACAAAATATAATACAAACTATAAGATGTTAT
CAGTATTTATTATCATTTAGAATAAATTTTGTGTCGCCCTTAATTGTGAGCGGATAACAATTACGAGCTT
CATGCACAGTGGCGTTGACTCAATATTGGCCATTAGCCATATTATTCATTGGTTATATAGCATAAATCAA
TATTGGCTATTGGCCATTGCATACGTTGTATCTATATCATAATATGTACATTTATATTGGCTCATGTCCA
ATATGACCGCCATGTTGGCATTGATTATTGACTAGTTATTAATAGTAATCAATTACGGGGTCATTAGTTC
ATAGCCCATATATGGAGTTCCGCGTTACATAACTTACGGTAAATGGCCCGCCTGGCTGACCGCCCAACGA
CCCCCGCCCATTGACGTCAATAATGACGTATGTTCCCATAGTAACGCCAATAGGGACTTTCCATTGACGT
CAATGGGTGGAGTATTTACGGTAAACTGCCCACTTGGCAGTACATCAAGTGTATCATATGCCAAGTACGC
CCCCTATTGACGTCAATGACGGTAAATGGCCCGCCTGGCATTATGCCCAGTACATGACCTTATGGGACTT
TCCTACTTGGCAGTACATCTACGTATTAGTCATCGCTATTACCATGGTGATGCGGTTTTGGCAGTACATC
AATGGGCGTGGATAGCGGTTTGACTCACGGGGATTTCCAAGTCTCCACCCCATTGACGTCAATGGGAGTT
TGTTTTGGCACCAAAATCAACGGGACTTTCCAAAATGTCGTAACAACTCCGCCCCATTGACGCAAATGGG
CGGTAGGCGTGTACGGTGGGAGGTCTATATAAGCAGAGCTCGTTTAGTGAACCGTCAGATCGCCTGGAGA
CGCCATCCACGCTGTTTTGACCTCCATAGAAGACACCGGGACCGATCCAGCCTCCGCGGCCGGGAACGGT
GCATTGGAACGCGGATTCCCCGTGCCAAGAGTGACGTAAGTACCGCCTATAGAGTCTATAGGCCCACCCC
CTTGGCTTCGTTAGAACGCGGCTACAATTAATACATAACCTTATGTATCATACACATACGATTTAGGTGA
CACTATAGAATAACATCCACTTTGCCTTTCTCTCCACAGGTGTCCACTCCCAGGTCCAACTGCACCTCGG
TTCTATCGAAAACGCGCCTGCTAGCGCCACCATGAAGACCATCATTGCCCTGAGCTACATCTTCTGCCTG
GTGTTCGCTGCGGCCGCCTTGGAAGCCTCTGAAGAGGTGGAACTGGAACCCTGTCTGGCCCCTAGCCTGG
AACAGCAAGAGCAAGAACTGACAGTGGCCCTGGGCCAGCCAGTCAGACTTTGTTGTGGCAGAGCCGAGAG
AGGCGGCCACTGGTACAAAGAGGGAAGCAGACTTGCCCCAGCCGGCAGAGTTAGAGGATGGCGAGGCAGA
CTGGAAATCGCCAGCTTCCTGCCTGAGGACGCCGGCAGATATCTTTGCCTGGCCAGAGGCAGCATGATTG
TGCTGCAGAATCTGACCCTGATCACCGGCGATAGCCTGACCAGCAGCAACGACGACGAGGACCCTAAGAG
CCACAGAGATCCCAGCAACCGGCACAGCTATCCTCAGCAGGCCCCTTACTGGACACACCCTCAGCGGATG
GAAAAGAAACTGCACGCCGTGCCTGCCGGCAACACCGTGAAGTTTAGATGTCCCGCCGCTGGCAACCCCA
CACCTACAATCAGATGGCTGAAGGACGGCCAGGCCTTCCACGGCGAGAATAGAATCGGCGGCATCCGGCT
GAGACACCAGCATTGGAGCCTGGTCATGGAAAGCGTGGTGCCCAGCGACAGAGGCACCTACACATGCCTG
GTGGAAAATGCCGTGGGCAGCATCCGGTACAACTACCTGCTGGACGTGCTGGAAAGAAGCCCTCACAGAC
CCATTCTGCAGGCCGGACTGCCTGCCAATACCACAGCTGTTGTGGGCAGCGACGTGGAACTGCTGTGCAA
GGTGTACTCTGACGCCCAGCCTCACATCCAGTGGCTGAAGCACATCGTGATCAACGGCAGCAGCTTTGGC
GCCGACGGCTTTCCTTATGTGCAGGTCCTGAAAACCGCCGACATCAACAGCTCCGAGGTGGAAGTGCTGT
ACCTGAGAAACGTGTCCGCCGAAGATGCCGGCGAGTACACTTGTCTGGCCGGCAATTCTATCGGCCTGAG
CTATCAGAGCGCCTGGCTGACAGTTCTGCCCGAGGAAGATCCTACCTGGACAGCCGCTGCTCCTGAGGCC
AGATACACAGATGGCGCGCCGGGCGGCGACAAGACCCACACCTGCCCCCCCTGCCCAGCTCCAGAACTGC
TGGGAGGGCCTTCCGTGTTCCTGTTCCCCCCCAAGCCCAAGGACACCCTGATGATCAGCAGGACCCCCGA
GGTGACCTGCGTGGTGGTGGCCGTGTCCCACGAGGACCCAGAGGTGAAGTTCAACTGGTACGTGGACGGC
GTGGAGGTGCACAACGCCAAGACCAAGCCCAGAGAGGAGCAGTACAACAGCACCTACAGGGTGGTGTCCG
TGCTGACCGTGCTGCACCAGGACTGGCTGAACGGCAAAGAATACAAGTGCAAAGTCTCCAACAAGGCCCT
GGCTGCCCCAATCGAAAAGACAATCAGCAAGGCCAAGGGCCAGCCACGGGAGCCCCAGGTGTACACCCTG
CCCCCCAGCCGGGAGGAGATGACCAAGAACCAGGTGTCCCTGACCTGTCTGGTGAAGGGCTTCTACCCCA
GCGATATCGCCGTGGAGTGGGAGAGCAACGGCCAGCCCGAGAACAACTACAAGACCACCCCCCCAGTGCT
GGACAGCGACGGCAGCTTCTTCCTGTACAGCAAGCTGACCGTGGACAAGTCCAGGTGGCAGCAGGGCAAC
GTGTTCAGCTGCAGCGTGATGCACGAGGCCCTGCACAACCACTACACCCAGAAGTCCCTGAGCCTGAGCC
CCGGCGGCAGCGGTCTTAATGATATTTTCGAGGCTCAGAAGATTGAGTGGCATGAACACCACCACCATCA
CCACTAAGGCCGGCCTGTAGTCACTGGCACAACGCGTTACCCGGTAAGCCAATCGGGTATACACGGTCGT
CATACTGCAGACAGGGTTCTTCTACTTTGCAAGATAGTCTTGAGTAGTAAAATAAATAGATAGAGAAAAT
CAGCCTCGACTGTGCCTTCTAGTTGCCAGCCATCTGTTGTTTGCCCCTCCCCCGTGCCTTCCTTGACCCT
GGAAGGTGCCACTCCCACTGTCCTTTCCTAATAAAATGAGGAAATTGCATCACAACACTCAACCCTATCT
CGGTCTATTCTTTTGATTTATAAGGGATTTTGCCGATTTCGGCCTATTGGTTAAAAAATGAGCTGATTTA
ACAAAAATTTAACGCGAATTAATTCTGTGGAATGTGTGTCAGTTAGGGTGTGGAAAGTCCCCAGGCTCCC
CAGCAGGCAGAAGTATGCAAAGCATGCATCTCAATTAGTCAGCAACCAGGTGTGGAAAGTCCCCAGGCTC
CCCAGCAGGCAGAAGTATGCAAAGCATGCATCTCAATTAGTCAGCAACCATAGTCCCGCCCCTAACTCCG
CCCATCCCGCCCCTAACTCCGCCCAGTTCCGCCCATTCTCCGCCCCATGGCTGACTAATTTTTTTTATTT
ATGCAGAGGCCGAGGCCGCCTCTGCCTCTGAGCTATTCCAGAAGTAGTGAGGAGGCTTTTTTGGAGGCCT
AGGCTTTTGCAAAAAGCTCCCGGGAGCTTGTATATCCATTTTCGGATCTGATCAGCACGTGTTGACAATT
AATCATCGGCATAGTATATCGGCATAGTATAATACGACAAGGTGAGGAACTAAACCATGACCGAGTACAA
GCCCACGGTGCGCCTCGCCACCCGCGACGACGTCCCCAGGGCCGTACGCACCCTCGCCGCCGCGTTCGCC
GACTACCCCGCCACGCGCCACACCGTCGATCCGGACCGCCACATCGAGCGGGTCACCGAGCTGCAAGAAC
TCTTCCTCACGCGCGTCGGGCTCGACATCGGCAAGGTGTGGGTCGCGGACGACGGCGCCGCGGTGGCGGT
CTGGACCACGCCGGAGAGCGTCGAAGCGGGGGCGGTGTTCGCCGAGATCGGCCCGCGCATGGCCGAGTTG
AGCGGTTCCCGGCTGGCCGCGCAGCAACAGATGGAAGGCCTCCTGGCGCCGCACCGGCCCAAGGAGCCCG
CGTGGTTCCTGGCCACCGTCGGCGTCTCGCCCGACCACCAGGGCAAGGGTCTGGGCAGCGCCGTCGTGCT
CCCCGGAGTGGAGGCGGCCGAGCGCGCCGGGGTGCCCGCCTTCCTGGAGACATCCGCGCCCCGCAACCTC
CCCTTCTACGAGCGGCTCGGCTTCACCGTCACCGCCGACGTCGAGGTGCCCGAAGGACCGCGCACCTGGT
GCATGACCCGCAAGCCCGGTGCCTGACACGTGCTACGAGATTTCGATTCCACCGCCGCCTTCTATGAAAG
GTTGGGCTTCGGAATCGTTTTCCGGGACGCCGGCTGGATGATCCTCCAGCGCGGGGATCTCATGCTGGAG
TTCTTCGCCCACCCCAACTTGTTTATTGCAGCTTATAATGGTTACAAATAAAGCAATAGCATCACAAATT
TCACAAATAAAGCATTTTTTTCACTGCATTCTAGTTGTGGTTTGTCCAAACTCATCAATGTATCTTATCA
TGTCTGTATACCGTCGACCTCTAGCTAGAGCTTGGCGTAATCATGGTCATTACCAATGCTTAATCAGTGA
GGCACCTATCTCAGCGATCTGTCTATTTCGTTCATCCATAGTTGCCTGACTCCCCGTCGTGTAGATAACT
ACGATACGGGAGGGCTTACCATCTGGCCCCAGCGCTGCGATGATACCGCGAGAACCACGCTCACCGGCTC
CGGATTTATCAGCAATAAACCAGCCAGCCGGAAGGGCCGAGCGCAGAAGTGGTCCTGCAACTTTATCCGC
CTCCATCCAGTCTATTAATTGTTGCCGGGAAGCTAGAGTAAGTAGTTCGCCAGTTAATAGTTTGCGCAAC
GTTGTTGCCATCGCTACAGGCATCGTGGTGTCACGCTCGTCGTTTGGTATGGCTTCATTCAGCTCCGGTT
CCCAACGATCAAGGCGAGTTACATGATCCCCCATGTTGTGCAAAAAAGCGGTTAGCTCCTTCGGTCCTCC
GATCGTTGTCAGAAGTAAGTTGGCCGCAGTGTTATCACTCATGGTTATGGCAGCACTGCATAATTCTCTT
ACTGTCATGCCATCCGTAAGATGCTTTTCTGTGACTGGTGAGTACTCAACCAAGTCATTCTGAGAATAGT
GTATGCGGCGACCGAGTTGCTCTTGCCCGGCGTCAATACGGGATAATACCGCGCCACATAGCAGAACTTT
AAAAGTGCTCATCATTGGAAAACGTTCTTCGGGGCGAAAACTCTCAAGGATCTTACCGCTGTTGAGATCC
AGTTCGATGTAACCCACTCGTGCACCCAACTGATCTTCAGCATCTTTTACTTTCACCAGCGTTTCTGGGT
GAGCAAAAACAGGAAGGCAAAATGCCGCAAAAAAGGGAATAAGGGCGACACGGAAATGTTGAATACTCAT
ATTCTTCCTT
