>Addgene plasmid #156794 | pD649-HAsp-FGFR4-Fc(DAPA)-AviTag-6xHis | depositor partial sequence | sequence record 302698 | insert (extracellular domain)
TTGGAAGCCTCTGAAGAGGTGGAACTGGAACCCTGTCTGGCCCCTAGCCTGGAACAGCAAGAGCAAGAAC
TGACAGTGGCCCTGGGCCAGCCAGTCAGACTTTGTTGTGGCAGAGCCGAGAGAGGCGGCCACTGGTACAA
AGAGGGAAGCAGACTTGCCCCAGCCGGCAGAGTTAGAGGATGGCGAGGCAGACTGGAAATCGCCAGCTTC
CTGCCTGAGGACGCCGGCAGATATCTTTGCCTGGCCAGAGGCAGCATGATTGTGCTGCAGAATCTGACCC
TGATCACCGGCGATAGCCTGACCAGCAGCAACGACGACGAGGACCCTAAGAGCCACAGAGATCCCAGCAA
CCGGCACAGCTATCCTCAGCAGGCCCCTTACTGGACACACCCTCAGCGGATGGAAAAGAAACTGCACGCC
GTGCCTGCCGGCAACACCGTGAAGTTTAGATGTCCCGCCGCTGGCAACCCCACACCTACAATCAGATGGC
TGAAGGACGGCCAGGCCTTCCACGGCGAGAATAGAATCGGCGGCATCCGGCTGAGACACCAGCATTGGAG
CCTGGTCATGGAAAGCGTGGTGCCCAGCGACAGAGGCACCTACACATGCCTGGTGGAAAATGCCGTGGGC
AGCATCCGGTACAACTACCTGCTGGACGTGCTGGAAAGAAGCCCTCACAGACCCATTCTGCAGGCCGGAC
TGCCTGCCAATACCACAGCTGTTGTGGGCAGCGACGTGGAACTGCTGTGCAAGGTGTACTCTGACGCCCA
GCCTCACATCCAGTGGCTGAAGCACATCGTGATCAACGGCAGCAGCTTTGGCGCCGACGGCTTTCCTTAT
GTGCAGGTCCTGAAAACCGCCGACATCAACAGCTCCGAGGTGGAAGTGCTGTACCTGAGAAACGTGTCCG
CCGAAGATGCCGGCGAGTACACTTGTCTGGCCGGCAATTCTATCGGCCTGAGCTATCAGAGCGCCTGGCT
GACAGTTCTGCCCGAGGAAGATCCTACCTGGACAGCCGCTGCTCCTGAGGCCAGATACACAGAT
